Addgene plasmid #76520: DAPK1 gRNA (BRDN0001149107)
Purpose: 3rd generation lentiviral gRNA plasmid targeting human DAPK1
Depositing lab: John Doench & David Root. Depositing organization: Broad Institute. Publication: Optimized sgRNA design to maximize activity and minimize off-target effects of CRISPR-Cas9. Doench JG, Fusi N, Sullender M, Hegde M, Vaimberg EW, Donovan KF, Smith I, Tothova Z, Wilen C, Orchard R, Virgin HW, Listgarten J, Root DE. Nat Biotechnol. 2016 Jan 18. doi: 10.1038/nbt.3437. PubMed 26780180.
Backbone
  Vector backbone: lentiGuide-Puro
  Backbone manufacturer: Zhang Lab (Addgene plasmid # 52963)
  Vector type: Mammalian Expression, Lentiviral, CRISPR
  Selectable markers: Puromycin
Growth in bacteria
  Bacterial resistance: Ampicillin, 100 μg/mL
  Growth temperature: 37°C
  Growth strain: DH5alpha
  Copy number: High Copy
Gene/Insert
  Gene/Insert name: DAPK1 (alt names: DAPK1; NM_001288729.1)
  gRNA/shRNA sequence: AAGTCAATGATCTTGATCCG
  Species: H. sapiens (human)
  Entrez Gene: DAPK1 (a.k.a. DAPK, ROCO3)
  Promoter: hU6
  Cloning method: Unknown
  Sequencing primers: 5′ U6-F; 3′ pS2-R
Terms and licenses: Academic/Nonprofit Terms; Industry Terms: Not Available to Industry
Depositor comments: The gRNA was designed to target the following Genbank reference sequence(s): NM_001288729.1,NM_001288730.1,NM_001288731.1,NM_004938.3. Note that this plasmid does NOT contain Cas9. It should be used in conjunction with lentiCas9-Blast (Addgene #52962) or otherwise with cell lines already expressing Cas9. Browse the full kinome gRNA library at http://www.addgene.org/pooled-library/broadgpp-human-kinome/ or visit http://www.broadinstitute.org/rnai/public/ for detailed protocols and information.
How to cite: DAPK1 gRNA (BRDN0001149107) was a gift from John Doench & David Root (Addgene plasmid # 76520 ; http://n2t.net/addgene:76520 ; RRID:Addgene_76520)
