[The description below was written by a language model from this plasmid's Addgene catalogue record and pLannotate feature annotations shown in this document.]
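Description:
DAPK1 gRNA (BRDN0001149107) is a third-generation lentiviral CRISPR guide plasmid built on the lentiGuide-Puro backbone and designed to target human DAPK1 (death-associated protein kinase 1; also known as DAPK or ROCO3). It is propagated in E. coli as a high-copy plasmid through a ColE1/pUC-type origin with ampicillin selection (AmpR). The backbone also carries an f1 origin, an SV40 origin and poly(A) signal, and remnants of lac and T7/T3 cloning-vector sequences.

The lentiviral transfer cassette begins with an RSV promoter fused to a truncated HIV-1 5' LTR, which makes genomic RNA production Tat-independent. This is followed by the Ψ packaging signal with a gag fragment and the Rev response element for Rev-dependent nuclear export. A human U6 RNA polymerase III promoter then drives the DAPK1-specific spacer joined to the Streptococcus pyogenes Cas9 guide RNA scaffold. Next comes a cPPT/CTS element, which aids nuclear import of the viral genome. An EF-1α promoter with its intron A then expresses puromycin N-acetyltransferase, allowing selection of transduced mammalian cells. A WPRE enhances transcript expression, and the ΔU3 self-inactivating 3' LTR closes the cassette.

The plasmid does not encode Cas9, so it must be paired with a separate Cas9 vector such as lentiCas9-Blast or used in cells that already express Cas9. The guide was designed against several DAPK1 RefSeq transcript variants. It belongs to a human kinome guide collection produced alongside work on optimized sgRNA design, and it is typically used for Cas9-mediated disruption of DAPK1 in human cells.
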