Features (pLannotate 1.2.2; 29 found; start..end, strand, type, name):
     14..80      +  CDS            small t antigen (fragment): SV40 (simian virus 40) small t antigen
    106..317     +  promoter       EF-1α core promoter: core promoter for human elongation factor EF-1α
    318..1256    +  intron         EF-1α intron A: intron upstream of the start codon of human EF-1α
   1278..1877    +  CDS            PuroR (fragment): puromycin N-acetyltransferase; pac from Streptomyces; confers resistance to puromycin
   1893..2481    +  misc_feature   WPRE: woodchuck hepatitis virus posttranscriptional regulatory element
   2532..2551    +  misc_feature   cPPT/CTS (fragment): central polypurine tract and central termination sequence of HIV-1
   2553..2786    +  LTR            3' LTR (ΔU3): self-inactivating 3' long terminal repeat (LTR) from HIV-1
   2864..2985    +  polyA_signal   SV40 poly(A) signal: SV40 polyadenylation signal
   3025..3160    +  rep_origin     SV40 ori: SV40 origin of replication
   3181..3199    -  promoter       T7 promoter: promoter for bacteriophage T7 RNA polymerase
   3207..3362    +  CDS            lacZα (fragment): LacZα fragment of β-galactosidase; lacZ fragment
   3367..3795    +  rep_origin     f1 ori (sequence partly withheld): f1 bacteriophage origin of replication; arrow indicates direction of (+) strand synthesis
   3848..3952    +  promoter       AmpR promoter: bla
   3953..4813    +  CDS            AmpR: β-lactamase; bla; confers resistance to ampicillin, carbenicillin, and related antibiotics
   4984..5572    +  rep_origin     ori: high-copy-number ColE1/pMB1/pBR322/pUC origin of replication
   5755..5847    +  CDS            lacI (fragment): lac repressor; lacI; The lac repressor binds to the lac operator to inhibit transcription in E. coli. This inhibition can be relieved by adding lactose or isopropyl-β-D-thiogalactopyranoside (IPTG).
   5860..5881    +  protein_bind   CAP binding site: CAP binding activates transcription in the presence of cAMP. E. coli catabolite activator protein
   5896..5926    +  promoter       lac promoter: promoter for the E. coli lac operon
   5934..5950    +  protein_bind   lac operator: The lac repressor binds to the lac operator to inhibit transcription in E. coli. This inhibition can be relieved by adding lactose or isopropyl-β-D-thiogalactopyranoside (IPTG). lac repressor encoded by lacI
   5995..6013    +  promoter       T3 promoter: promoter for bacteriophage T3 RNA polymerase
   6041..6267    +  promoter       RSV promoter: Rous sarcoma virus enhancer/promoter
   6268..6448    +  LTR            5' LTR (truncated): truncated 5' long terminal repeat (LTR) from HIV-1
   6495..6620    +  misc_feature   HIV-1 Ψ: packaging signal of human immunodeficiency virus type 1
   6604..6967    +  CDS            HIV-1 gag (fragment): gag protein from human immunodeficiency virus 1; gag
   7113..7346    +  misc_feature   RRE: The Rev response element (RRE) of HIV-1 allows for Rev-dependent mRNA export from the nucleus to the cytoplasm.
   7723..7749    +  CDS            Rev (fragment): human immunodeficiency virus 1 (HIV-1) Rev protein; rev; enhances nuclear export of unspliced and incompletely spliced viral mRNAs
   7753..7993    +  promoter       U6 promoter: RNA polymerase III promoter for human U6 snRNA
   8023..8098    +  misc_RNA       gRNA scaffold: guide RNA scaffold for the Streptococcus pyogenes CRISPR/Cas9 system
   8154..8271    +  misc_feature   cPPT/CTS: central polypurine tract and central termination sequence of HIV-1
>Addgene plasmid #76520 | DAPK1 gRNA (BRDN0001149107) | addgene full sequence | sequence record 185996 | Addgene Assembled Sequence
CCCGGGTGCAAAGATGGATAAAGTTTTAAACAGAGAGGAATCTTTGCAGCTAATGGACCTTCTAGGTCTT
GAAAGGAGTGGGAATTGGCTCCGGTGCCCGTCAGTGGGCAGAGCGCACATCGCCCACAGTCCCCGAGAAG
TTGGGGGGAGGGGTCGGCAATTGATCCGGTGCCTAGAGAAGGTGGCGCGGGGTAAACTGGGAAAGTGATG
TCGTGTACTGGCTCCGCCTTTTTCCCGAGGGTGGGGGAGAACCGTATATAAGTGCAGTAGTCGCCGTGAA
CGTTCTTTTTCGCAACGGGTTTGCCGCCAGAACACAGGTAAGTGCCGTGTGTGGTTCCCGCGGGCCTGGC
CTCTTTACGGGTTATGGCCCTTGCGTGCCTTGAATTACTTCCACCTGGCTGCAGTACGTGATTCTTGATC
CCGAGCTTCGGGTTGGAAGTGGGTGGGAGAGTTCGAGGCCTTGCGCTTAAGGAGCCCCTTCGCCTCGTGC
TTGAGTTGAGGCCTGGCCTGGGCGCTGGGGCCGCCGCGTGCGAATCTGGTGGCACCTTCGCGCCTGTCTC
GCTGCTTTCGATAAGTCTCTAGCCATTTAAAATTTTTGATGACCTGCTGCGACGCTTTTTTTCTGGCAAG
ATAGTCTTGTAAATGCGGGCCAAGATCTGCACACTGGTATTTCGGTTTTTGGGGCCGCGGGCGGCGACGG
GGCCCGTGCGTCCCAGCGCACATGTTCGGCGAGGCGGGGCCTGCGAGCGCGGCCACCGAGAATCGGACGG
GGGTAGTCTCAAGCTGGCCGGCCTGCTCTGGTGCCTGGCCTCGCGCCGCCGTGTATCGCCCCGCCCTGGG
CGGCAAGGCTGGCCCGGTCGGCACCAGTTGCGTGAGCGGAAAGATGGCCGCTTCCCGGCCCTGCTGCAGG
GAGCTCAAAATGGAGGACGCGGCGCTCGGGAGAGCGGGCGGGTGAGTCACCCACACAAAGGAAAAGGGCC
TTTCCGTCCTCAGCCGTCGCTTCATGTGACTCCACGGAGTACCGGGCGCCGTCCAGGCACCTCGATTAGT
TCTCGAGCTTTTGGAGTACGTCGTCTTTAGGTTGGGGGGAGGGGTTTTATGCGATGGAGTTTCCCCACAC
TGAGTGGGTGGAGACTGAAGTTAGGCCAGCTTGGCACTTGATGTAATTCTCCTTGGAATTTGCCCTTTTT
GAGTTTGGATCTTGGTTCATTCTCAAGCCTCAGACAGTGGTTCAAAGTTTTTTTCTTCCATTTCAGGTGT
CGTGACGTACGGCCACCATGACCGAGTACAAGCCCACGGTGCGCCTCGCCACCCGCGACGACGTCCCCAG
GGCCGTACGCACCCTCGCCGCCGCGTTCGCCGACTACCCCGCCACGCGCCACACCGTCGATCCGGACCGC
CACATCGAGCGGGTCACCGAGCTGCAAGAACTCTTCCTCACGCGCGTCGGGCTCGACATCGGCAAGGTGT
GGGTCGCGGACGACGGCGCCGCCGTGGCGGTCTGGACCACGCCGGAGAGCGTCGAAGCGGGGGCGGTGTT
CGCCGAGATCGGCCCGCGCATGGCCGAGTTGAGCGGTTCCCGGCTGGCCGCGCAGCAACAGATGGAAGGC
CTCCTGGCGCCGCACCGGCCCAAGGAGCCCGCGTGGTTCCTGGCCACCGTCGGAGTCTCGCCCGACCACC
AGGGCAAGGGTCTGGGCAGCGCCGTCGTGCTCCCCGGAGTGGAGGCGGCCGAGCGCGCCGGGGTGCCCGC
CTTCCTGGAGACCTCCGCGCCCCGCAACCTCCCCTTCTACGAGCGGCTCGGCTTCACCGTCACCGCCGAC
GTCGAGGTGCCCGAAGGACCGCGCACCTGGTGCATGACCCGCAAGCCCGGTGCCTGAACGCGTTAAGTCG
ACAATCAACCTCTGGATTACAAAATTTGTGAAAGATTGACTGGTATTCTTAACTATGTTGCTCCTTTTAC
GCTATGTGGATACGCTGCTTTAATGCCTTTGTATCATGCTATTGCTTCCCGTATGGCTTTCATTTTCTCC
TCCTTGTATAAATCCTGGTTGCTGTCTCTTTATGAGGAGTTGTGGCCCGTTGTCAGGCAACGTGGCGTGG
TGTGCACTGTGTTTGCTGACGCAACCCCCACTGGTTGGGGCATTGCCACCACCTGTCAGCTCCTTTCCGG
GACTTTCGCTTTCCCCCTCCCTATTGCCACGGCGGAACTCATCGCCGCCTGCCTTGCCCGCTGCTGGACA
GGGGCTCGGCTGTTGGGCACTGACAATTCCGTGGTGTTGTCGGGGAAATCATCGTCCTTTCCTTGGCTGC
TCGCCTGTGTTGCCACCTGGATTCTGCGCGGGACGTCCTTCTGCTACGTCCCTTCGGCCCTCAATCCAGC
GGACCTTCCTTCCCGCGGCCTGCTGCCGGCTCTGCGGCCTCTTCCGCGTCTTCGCCTTCGCCCTCAGACG
AGTCGGATCTCCCTTTGGGCCGCCTCCCCGCGTCGACTTTAAGACCAATGACTTACAAGGCAGCTGTAGA
TCTTAGCCACTTTTTAAAAGAAAAGGGGGGACTGGAAGGGCTAATTCACTCCCAACGAAGACAAGATCTG
CTTTTTGCTTGTACTGGGTCTCTCTGGTTAGACCAGATCTGAGCCTGGGAGCTCTCTGGCTAACTAGGGA
ACCCACTGCTTAAGCCTCAATAAAGCTTGCCTTGAGTGCTTCAAGTAGTGTGTGCCCGTCTGTTGTGTGA
CTCTGGTAACTAGAGATCCCTCAGACCCTTTTAGTCAGTGTGGAAAATCTCTAGCAGTACGTATAGTAGT
TCATGTCATCTTATTATTCAGTATTTATAACTTGCAAAGAAATGAATATCAGAGAGTGAGAGGAACTTGT
TTATTGCAGCTTATAATGGTTACAAATAAAGCAATAGCATCACAAATTTCACAAATAAAGCATTTTTTTC
ACTGCATTCTAGTTGTGGTTTGTCCAAACTCATCAATGTATCTTATCATGTCTGGCTCTAGCTATCCCGC
CCCTAACTCCGCCCATCCCGCCCCTAACTCCGCCCAGTTCCGCCCATTCTCCGCCCCATGGCTGACTAAT
TTTTTTTATTTATGCAGAGGCCGAGGCCGCCTCGGCCTCTGAGCTATTCCAGAAGTAGTGAGGAGGCTTT
TTTGGAGGCCTAGGGACGTACCCAATTCGCCCTATAGTGAGTCGTATTACGCGCGCTCACTGGCCGTCGT
TTTACAACGTCGTGACTGGGAAAACCCTGGCGTTACCCAACTTAATCGCCTTGCAGCACATCCCCCTTTC
GCCAGCTGGCGTAATAGCGAAGAGGCCCGCACCGATCGCCCTTCCCAACAGTTGCGCAGCCTGAATGGCG
AATGGG
[124 nt withheld, positions 3367-3490]
C
[91 nt withheld, positions 3492-3582]
A
[49 nt withheld, positions 3584-3632]
CCTTTGACGTTGGAGTCCACGTTCTTT
[37 nt withheld, positions 3660-3696]
ACCCTATCTCGGTCTATTCTTTTGATTTATAAGGGATTTTGCCGATTTCGGCCTATTGGTTAAAAAATGA
GCTGATTTAACAAAAATTTAACGCGAATTTTAACAAAATATTAACGCTTACAATTTAGGTGGCACTTTTC
GGGGAAATGTGCGCGGAACCCCTATTTGTTTATTTTTCTAAATACATTCAAATATGTATCCGCTCATGAG
ACAATAACCCTGATAAATGCTTCAATAATATTGAAAAAGGAAGAGTATGAGTATTCAACATTTCCGTGTC
GCCCTTATTCCCTTTTTTGCGGCATTTTGCCTTCCTGTTTTTGCTCACCCAGAAACGCTGGTGAAAGTAA
AAGATGCTGAAGATCAGTTGGGTGCACGAGTGGGTTACATCGAACTGGATCTCAACAGCGGTAAGATCCT
TGAGAGTTTTCGCCCCGAAGAACGTTTTCCAATGATGAGCACTTTTAAAGTTCTGCTATGTGGCGCGGTA
TTATCCCGTATTGACGCCGGGCAAGAGCAACTCGGTCGCCGCATACACTATTCTCAGAATGACTTGGTTG
AGTACTCACCAGTCACAGAAAAGCATCTTACGGATGGCATGACAGTAAGAGAATTATGCAGTGCTGCCAT
AACCATGAGTGATAACACTGCGGCCAACTTACTTCTGACAACGATCGGAGGACCGAAGGAGCTAACCGCT
TTTTTGCACAACATGGGGGATCATGTAACTCGCCTTGATCGTTGGGAACCGGAGCTGAATGAAGCCATAC
CAAACGACGAGCGTGACACCACGATGCCTGTAGCAATGGCAACAACGTTGCGCAAACTATTAACTGGCGA
ACTACTTACTCTAGCTTCCCGGCAACAATTAATAGACTGGATGGAGGCGGATAAAGTTGCAGGACCACTT
CTGCGCTCGGCCCTTCCGGCTGGCTGGTTTATTGCTGATAAATCTGGAGCCGGTGAGCGTGGGTCTCGCG
GTATCATTGCAGCACTGGGGCCAGATGGTAAGCCCTCCCGTATCGTAGTTATCTACACGACGGGGAGTCA
GGCAACTATGGATGAACGAAATAGACAGATCGCTGAGATAGGTGCCTCACTGATTAAGCATTGGTAACTG
TCAGACCAAGTTTACTCATATATACTTTAGATTGATTTAAAACTTCATTTTTAATTTAAAAGGATCTAGG
TGAAGATCCTTTTTGATAATCTCATGACCAAAATCCCTTAACGTGAGTTTTCGTTCCACTGAGCGTCAGA
CCCCGTAGAAAAGATCAAAGGATCTTCTTGAGATCCTTTTTTTCTGCGCGTAATCTGCTGCTTGCAAACA
AAAAAACCACCGCTACCAGCGGTGGTTTGTTTGCCGGATCAAGAGCTACCAACTCTTTTTCCGAAGGTAA
CTGGCTTCAGCAGAGCGCAGATACCAAATACTGTTCTTCTAGTGTAGCCGTAGTTAGGCCACCACTTCAA
GAACTCTGTAGCACCGCCTACATACCTCGCTCTGCTAATCCTGTTACCAGTGGCTGCTGCCAGTGGCGAT
AAGTCGTGTCTTACCGGGTTGGACTCAAGACGATAGTTACCGGATAAGGCGCAGCGGTCGGGCTGAACGG
GGGGTTCGTGCACACAGCCCAGCTTGGAGCGAACGACCTACACCGAACTGAGATACCTACAGCGTGAGCT
ATGAGAAAGCGCCACGCTTCCCGAAGGGAGAAAGGCGGACAGGTATCCGGTAAGCGGCAGGGTCGGAACA
GGAGAGCGCACGAGGGAGCTTCCAGGGGGAAACGCCTGGTATCTTTATAGTCCTGTCGGGTTTCGCCACC
TCTGACTTGAGCGTCGATTTTTGTGATGCTCGTCAGGGGGGCGGAGCCTATGGAAAAACGCCAGCAACGC
GGCCTTTTTACGGTTCCTGGCCTTTTGCTGGCCTTTTGCTCACATGTTCTTTCCTGCGTTATCCCCTGAT
TCTGTGGATAACCGTATTACCGCCTTTGAGTGAGCTGATACCGCTCGCCGCAGCCGAACGACCGAGCGCA
GCGAGTCAGTGAGCGAGGAAGCGGAAGAGCGCCCAATACGCAAACCGCCTCTCCCCGCGCGTTGGCCGAT
TCATTAATGCAGCTGGCACGACAGGTTTCCCGACTGGAAAGCGGGCAGTGAGCGCAACGCAATTAATGTG
AGTTAGCTCACTCATTAGGCACCCCAGGCTTTACACTTTATGCTTCCGGCTCGTATGTTGTGTGGAATTG
TGAGCGGATAACAATTTCACACAGGAAACAGCTATGACCATGATTACGCCAAGCGCGCAATTAACCCTCA
CTAAAGGGAACAAAAGCTGGAGCTGCAAGCTTAATGTAGTCTTATGCAATACTCTTGTAGTCTTGCAACA
TGGTAACGATGAGTTAGCAACATGCCTTACAAGGAGAGAAAAAGCACCGTGCATGCCGATTGGTGGAAGT
AAGGTGGTACGATCGTGCCTTATTAGGAAGGCAACAGACGGGTCTGACATGGATTGGACGAACCACTGAA
TTGCCGCATTGCAGAGATATTGTATTTAAGTGCCTAGCTCGATACATAAACGGGTCTCTCTGGTTAGACC
AGATCTGAGCCTGGGAGCTCTCTGGCTAACTAGGGAACCCACTGCTTAAGCCTCAATAAAGCTTGCCTTG
AGTGCTTCAAGTAGTGTGTGCCCGTCTGTTGTGTGACTCTGGTAACTAGAGATCCCTCAGACCCTTTTAG
TCAGTGTGGAAAATCTCTAGCAGTGGCGCCCGAACAGGGACTTGAAAGCGAAAGGGAAACCAGAGGAGCT
CTCTCGACGCAGGACTCGGCTTGCTGAAGCGCGCACGGCAAGAGGCGAGGGGCGGCGACTGGTGAGTACG
CCAAAAATTTTGACTAGCGGAGGCTAGAAGGAGAGAGATGGGTGCGAGAGCGTCAGTATTAAGCGGGGGA
GAATTAGATCGCGATGGGAAAAAATTCGGTTAAGGCCAGGGGGAAAGAAAAAATATAAATTAAAACATAT
AGTATGGGCAAGCAGGGAGCTAGAACGATTCGCAGTTAATCCTGGCCTGTTAGAAACATCAGAAGGCTGT
AGACAAATACTGGGACAGCTACAACCATCCCTTCAGACAGGATCAGAAGAACTTAGATCATTATATAATA
CAGTAGCAACCCTCTATTGTGTGCATCAAAGGATAGAGATAAAAGACACCAAGGAAGCTTTAGACAAGAT
AGAGGAAGAGCAAAACAAAAGTAAGACCACCGCACAGCAAGCGGCCGCTGATCTTCAGACCTGGAGGAGG
AGATATGAGGGACAATTGGAGAAGTGAATTATATAAATATAAAGTAGTAAAAATTGAACCATTAGGAGTA
GCACCCACCAAGGCAAAGAGAAGAGTGGTGCAGAGAGAAAAAAGAGCAGTGGGAATAGGAGCTTTGTTCC
TTGGGTTCTTGGGAGCAGCAGGAAGCACTATGGGCGCAGCGTCAATGACGCTGACGGTACAGGCCAGACA
ATTATTGTCTGGTATAGTGCAGCAGCAGAACAATTTGCTGAGGGCTATTGAGGCGCAACAGCATCTGTTG
CAACTCACAGTCTGGGGCATCAAGCAGCTCCAGGCAAGAATCCTGGCTGTGGAAAGATACCTAAAGGATC
AACAGCTCCTGGGGATTTGGGGTTGCTCTGGAAAACTCATTTGCACCACTGCTGTGCCTTGGAATGCTAG
TTGGAGTAATAAATCTCTGGAACAGATTTGGAATCACACGACCTGGATGGAGTGGGACAGAGAAATTAAC
AATTACACAAGCTTAATACACTCCTTAATTGAAGAATCGCAAAACCAGCAAGAAAAGAATGAACAAGAAT
TATTGGAATTAGATAAATGGGCAAGTTTGTGGAATTGGTTTAACATAACAAATTGGCTGTGGTATATAAA
ATTATTCATAATGATAGTAGGAGGCTTGGTAGGTTTAAGAATAGTTTTTGCTGTACTTTCTATAGTGAAT
AGAGTTAGGCAGGGATATTCACCATTATCGTTTCAGACCCACCTCCCAACCCCGAGGGGACCCAGAGAGG
GCCTATTTCCCATGATTCCTTCATATTTGCATATACGATACAAGGCTGTTAGAGAGATAATTAGAATTAA
TTTGACTGTAAACACAAAGATATTAGTACAAAATACGTGACGTAGAAAGTAATAATTTCTTGGGTAGTTT
GCAGTTTTAAAATTATGTTTTAAAATGGACTATCATATGCTTACCGTAACTTGAAAGTATTTCGATTTCT
TGGCTTTATATATCTTGTGGAAAGGACGAAACACCGAAGTCAATGATCTTGATCCGGTTTTAGAGCTAGA
AATAGCAAGTTAAAATAAGGCTAGTCCGTTATCAACTTGAAAAAGTGGCACCGAGTCGGTGCTTTTTTAA
GCTTGGCGTAACTAGATCTTGAGACAAATGGCAGTATTCATCCACAATTTTAAAAGAAAAGGGGGGATTG
GGGGGTACAGTGCAGGGGAAAGAATAGTAGACATAATAGCAACAGACATACAAACTAAAGAATTACAAAA
ACAAATTACAAAAATTCAAAATTTTCGGGTTTATTACAGGGACAGCAGAGATCCACTTTGGCGCCGGCTC
GAGGGGG
