>Addgene plasmid #76520 | DAPK1 gRNA (BRDN0001149107) | depositor partial sequence | sequence record 143980 | Target Sequence
AAGTCAATGATCTTGATCCG
