>Addgene plasmid #76520 | DAPK1 gRNA (BRDN0001149107) | addgene partial sequence | sequence record 185995 | hU6-F
TAGAAAGTAATAATTTCTTGGGTAGTTTGCAGTTTTAAAATTATGTTTTAAAATGGACTATCATATGCTT
ACCGTAACTTGAAAGTATTTCGATTTCTTGGCTTTATATATCTTGTGGAAAGGACGAAACACCGAAGTCA
ATGATCTTGATCCGGTTTTAGAGCTAGAAATAGCAAGTTAAAATAAGGCTAGTCCGTTATCAACTTGAAA
AAGTGGCACCGAGTCGGTGCTTTTTTAAGCTTGGCGTAACTAGATCTTGAGACAAATGGCAGTATTCATC
CACAATTTTAAAAGAAAAGGGGGGATTGGGGGGTACAGTGCAGGGGAAAGAATAGTAGACATAATAGCAA
CAGACATACAAACTAAAGAATTACAAAAACAAATTACAAAAATTCAAAATTTTCGGGTTTATTACAGGGA
CAGCAGAGATCCACTTTGGCGCCGGCTCGAGGGGGCCCGGGTGCAAAGATGGATAAAGTTTTAAACAGAG
AGGAATCTTTGCAGCTAATGGACCTTCTAGGTCTTGAAAGGAGTGGGAATTGGCTCCGGTGCCCGTCAGT
GGGCAGAGCG
